>Addgene plasmid #77209 | MAPKAPK2 gRNA (BRDN0001145417) | addgene full sequence | sequence record 187322 | Addgene Assembled Sequence
CCCGGGTGCAAAGATGGATAAAGTTTTAAACAGAGAGGAATCTTTGCAGCTAATGGACCTTCTAGGTCTT
GAAAGGAGTGGGAATTGGCTCCGGTGCCCGTCAGTGGGCAGAGCGCACATCGCCCACAGTCCCCGAGAAG
TTGGGGGGAGGGGTCGGCAATTGATCCGGTGCCTAGAGAAGGTGGCGCGGGGTAAACTGGGAAAGTGATG
TCGTGTACTGGCTCCGCCTTTTTCCCGAGGGTGGGGGAGAACCGTATATAAGTGCAGTAGTCGCCGTGAA
CGTTCTTTTTCGCAACGGGTTTGCCGCCAGAACACAGGTAAGTGCCGTGTGTGGTTCCCGCGGGCCTGGC
CTCTTTACGGGTTATGGCCCTTGCGTGCCTTGAATTACTTCCACCTGGCTGCAGTACGTGATTCTTGATC
CCGAGCTTCGGGTTGGAAGTGGGTGGGAGAGTTCGAGGCCTTGCGCTTAAGGAGCCCCTTCGCCTCGTGC
TTGAGTTGAGGCCTGGCCTGGGCGCTGGGGCCGCCGCGTGCGAATCTGGTGGCACCTTCGCGCCTGTCTC
GCTGCTTTCGATAAGTCTCTAGCCATTTAAAATTTTTGATGACCTGCTGCGACGCTTTTTTTCTGGCAAG
ATAGTCTTGTAAATGCGGGCCAAGATCTGCACACTGGTATTTCGGTTTTTGGGGCCGCGGGCGGCGACGG
GGCCCGTGCGTCCCAGCGCACATGTTCGGCGAGGCGGGGCCTGCGAGCGCGGCCACCGAGAATCGGACGG
GGGTAGTCTCAAGCTGGCCGGCCTGCTCTGGTGCCTGGCCTCGCGCCGCCGTGTATCGCCCCGCCCTGGG
CGGCAAGGCTGGCCCGGTCGGCACCAGTTGCGTGAGCGGAAAGATGGCCGCTTCCCGGCCCTGCTGCAGG
GAGCTCAAAATGGAGGACGCGGCGCTCGGGAGAGCGGGCGGGTGAGTCACCCACACAAAGGAAAAGGGCC
TTTCCGTCCTCAGCCGTCGCTTCATGTGACTCCACGGAGTACCGGGCGCCGTCCAGGCACCTCGATTAGT
TCTCGAGCTTTTGGAGTACGTCGTCTTTAGGTTGGGGGGAGGGGTTTTATGCGATGGAGTTTCCCCACAC
TGAGTGGGTGGAGACTGAAGTTAGGCCAGCTTGGCACTTGATGTAATTCTCCTTGGAATTTGCCCTTTTT
GAGTTTGGATCTTGGTTCATTCTCAAGCCTCAGACAGTGGTTCAAAGTTTTTTTCTTCCATTTCAGGTGT
CGTGACGTACGGCCACCATGACCGAGTACAAGCCCACGGTGCGCCTCGCCACCCGCGACGACGTCCCCAG
GGCCGTACGCACCCTCGCCGCCGCGTTCGCCGACTACCCCGCCACGCGCCACACCGTCGATCCGGACCGC
CACATCGAGCGGGTCACCGAGCTGCAAGAACTCTTCCTCACGCGCGTCGGGCTCGACATCGGCAAGGTGT
GGGTCGCGGACGACGGCGCCGCCGTGGCGGTCTGGACCACGCCGGAGAGCGTCGAAGCGGGGGCGGTGTT
CGCCGAGATCGGCCCGCGCATGGCCGAGTTGAGCGGTTCCCGGCTGGCCGCGCAGCAACAGATGGAAGGC
CTCCTGGCGCCGCACCGGCCCAAGGAGCCCGCGTGGTTCCTGGCCACCGTCGGAGTCTCGCCCGACCACC
AGGGCAAGGGTCTGGGCAGCGCCGTCGTGCTCCCCGGAGTGGAGGCGGCCGAGCGCGCCGGGGTGCCCGC
CTTCCTGGAGACCTCCGCGCCCCGCAACCTCCCCTTCTACGAGCGGCTCGGCTTCACCGTCACCGCCGAC
GTCGAGGTGCCCGAAGGACCGCGCACCTGGTGCATGACCCGCAAGCCCGGTGCCTGAACGCGTTAAGTCG
ACAATCAACCTCTGGATTACAAAATTTGTGAAAGATTGACTGGTATTCTTAACTATGTTGCTCCTTTTAC
GCTATGTGGATACGCTGCTTTAATGCCTTTGTATCATGCTATTGCTTCCCGTATGGCTTTCATTTTCTCC
TCCTTGTATAAATCCTGGTTGCTGTCTCTTTATGAGGAGTTGTGGCCCGTTGTCAGGCAACGTGGCGTGG
TGTGCACTGTGTTTGCTGACGCAACCCCCACTGGTTGGGGCATTGCCACCACCTGTCAGCTCCTTTCCGG
GACTTTCGCTTTCCCCCTCCCTATTGCCACGGCGGAACTCATCGCCGCCTGCCTTGCCCGCTGCTGGACA
GGGGCTCGGCTGTTGGGCACTGACAATTCCGTGGTGTTGTCGGGGAAATCATCGTCCTTTCCTTGGCTGC
TCGCCTGTGTTGCCACCTGGATTCTGCGCGGGACGTCCTTCTGCTACGTCCCTTCGGCCCTCAATCCAGC
GGACCTTCCTTCCCGCGGCCTGCTGCCGGCTCTGCGGCCTCTTCCGCGTCTTCGCCTTCGCCCTCAGACG
AGTCGGATCTCCCTTTGGGCCGCCTCCCCGCGTCGACTTTAAGACCAATGACTTACAAGGCAGCTGTAGA
TCTTAGCCACTTTTTAAAAGAAAAGGGGGGACTGGAAGGGCTAATTCACTCCCAACGAAGACAAGATCTG
CTTTTTGCTTGTACTGGGTCTCTCTGGTTAGACCAGATCTGAGCCTGGGAGCTCTCTGGCTAACTAGGGA
ACCCACTGCTTAAGCCTCAATAAAGCTTGCCTTGAGTGCTTCAAGTAGTGTGTGCCCGTCTGTTGTGTGA
CTCTGGTAACTAGAGATCCCTCAGACCCTTTTAGTCAGTGTGGAAAATCTCTAGCAGTACGTATAGTAGT
TCATGTCATCTTATTATTCAGTATTTATAACTTGCAAAGAAATGAATATCAGAGAGTGAGAGGAACTTGT
TTATTGCAGCTTATAATGGTTACAAATAAAGCAATAGCATCACAAATTTCACAAATAAAGCATTTTTTTC
ACTGCATTCTAGTTGTGGTTTGTCCAAACTCATCAATGTATCTTATCATGTCTGGCTCTAGCTATCCCGC
CCCTAACTCCGCCCATCCCGCCCCTAACTCCGCCCAGTTCCGCCCATTCTCCGCCCCATGGCTGACTAAT
TTTTTTTATTTATGCAGAGGCCGAGGCCGCCTCGGCCTCTGAGCTATTCCAGAAGTAGTGAGGAGGCTTT
TTTGGAGGCCTAGGGACGTACCCAATTCGCCCTATAGTGAGTCGTATTACGCGCGCTCACTGGCCGTCGT
TTTACAACGTCGTGACTGGGAAAACCCTGGCGTTACCCAACTTAATCGCCTTGCAGCACATCCCCCTTTC
GCCAGCTGGCGTAATAGCGAAGAGGCCCGCACCGATCGCCCTTCCCAACAGTTGCGCAGCCTGAATGGCG
AATGGG
[124 nt withheld, positions 3367-3490]
C
[91 nt withheld, positions 3492-3582]
A
[49 nt withheld, positions 3584-3632]
CCTTTGACGTTGGAGTCCACGTTCTTT
[37 nt withheld, positions 3660-3696]
ACCCTATCTCGGTCTATTCTTTTGATTTATAAGGGATTTTGCCGATTTCGGCCTATTGGTTAAAAAATGA
GCTGATTTAACAAAAATTTAACGCGAATTTTAACAAAATATTAACGCTTACAATTTAGGTGGCACTTTTC
GGGGAAATGTGCGCGGAACCCCTATTTGTTTATTTTTCTAAATACATTCAAATATGTATCCGCTCATGAG
ACAATAACCCTGATAAATGCTTCAATAATATTGAAAAAGGAAGAGTATGAGTATTCAACATTTCCGTGTC
GCCCTTATTCCCTTTTTTGCGGCATTTTGCCTTCCTGTTTTTGCTCACCCAGAAACGCTGGTGAAAGTAA
AAGATGCTGAAGATCAGTTGGGTGCACGAGTGGGTTACATCGAACTGGATCTCAACAGCGGTAAGATCCT
TGAGAGTTTTCGCCCCGAAGAACGTTTTCCAATGATGAGCACTTTTAAAGTTCTGCTATGTGGCGCGGTA
TTATCCCGTATTGACGCCGGGCAAGAGCAACTCGGTCGCCGCATACACTATTCTCAGAATGACTTGGTTG
AGTACTCACCAGTCACAGAAAAGCATCTTACGGATGGCATGACAGTAAGAGAATTATGCAGTGCTGCCAT
AACCATGAGTGATAACACTGCGGCCAACTTACTTCTGACAACGATCGGAGGACCGAAGGAGCTAACCGCT
TTTTTGCACAACATGGGGGATCATGTAACTCGCCTTGATCGTTGGGAACCGGAGCTGAATGAAGCCATAC
CAAACGACGAGCGTGACACCACGATGCCTGTAGCAATGGCAACAACGTTGCGCAAACTATTAACTGGCGA
ACTACTTACTCTAGCTTCCCGGCAACAATTAATAGACTGGATGGAGGCGGATAAAGTTGCAGGACCACTT
CTGCGCTCGGCCCTTCCGGCTGGCTGGTTTATTGCTGATAAATCTGGAGCCGGTGAGCGTGGGTCTCGCG
GTATCATTGCAGCACTGGGGCCAGATGGTAAGCCCTCCCGTATCGTAGTTATCTACACGACGGGGAGTCA
GGCAACTATGGATGAACGAAATAGACAGATCGCTGAGATAGGTGCCTCACTGATTAAGCATTGGTAACTG
TCAGACCAAGTTTACTCATATATACTTTAGATTGATTTAAAACTTCATTTTTAATTTAAAAGGATCTAGG
TGAAGATCCTTTTTGATAATCTCATGACCAAAATCCCTTAACGTGAGTTTTCGTTCCACTGAGCGTCAGA
CCCCGTAGAAAAGATCAAAGGATCTTCTTGAGATCCTTTTTTTCTGCGCGTAATCTGCTGCTTGCAAACA
AAAAAACCACCGCTACCAGCGGTGGTTTGTTTGCCGGATCAAGAGCTACCAACTCTTTTTCCGAAGGTAA
CTGGCTTCAGCAGAGCGCAGATACCAAATACTGTTCTTCTAGTGTAGCCGTAGTTAGGCCACCACTTCAA
GAACTCTGTAGCACCGCCTACATACCTCGCTCTGCTAATCCTGTTACCAGTGGCTGCTGCCAGTGGCGAT
AAGTCGTGTCTTACCGGGTTGGACTCAAGACGATAGTTACCGGATAAGGCGCAGCGGTCGGGCTGAACGG
GGGGTTCGTGCACACAGCCCAGCTTGGAGCGAACGACCTACACCGAACTGAGATACCTACAGCGTGAGCT
ATGAGAAAGCGCCACGCTTCCCGAAGGGAGAAAGGCGGACAGGTATCCGGTAAGCGGCAGGGTCGGAACA
GGAGAGCGCACGAGGGAGCTTCCAGGGGGAAACGCCTGGTATCTTTATAGTCCTGTCGGGTTTCGCCACC
TCTGACTTGAGCGTCGATTTTTGTGATGCTCGTCAGGGGGGCGGAGCCTATGGAAAAACGCCAGCAACGC
GGCCTTTTTACGGTTCCTGGCCTTTTGCTGGCCTTTTGCTCACATGTTCTTTCCTGCGTTATCCCCTGAT
TCTGTGGATAACCGTATTACCGCCTTTGAGTGAGCTGATACCGCTCGCCGCAGCCGAACGACCGAGCGCA
GCGAGTCAGTGAGCGAGGAAGCGGAAGAGCGCCCAATACGCAAACCGCCTCTCCCCGCGCGTTGGCCGAT
TCATTAATGCAGCTGGCACGACAGGTTTCCCGACTGGAAAGCGGGCAGTGAGCGCAACGCAATTAATGTG
AGTTAGCTCACTCATTAGGCACCCCAGGCTTTACACTTTATGCTTCCGGCTCGTATGTTGTGTGGAATTG
TGAGCGGATAACAATTTCACACAGGAAACAGCTATGACCATGATTACGCCAAGCGCGCAATTAACCCTCA
CTAAAGGGAACAAAAGCTGGAGCTGCAAGCTTAATGTAGTCTTATGCAATACTCTTGTAGTCTTGCAACA
TGGTAACGATGAGTTAGCAACATGCCTTACAAGGAGAGAAAAAGCACCGTGCATGCCGATTGGTGGAAGT
AAGGTGGTACGATCGTGCCTTATTAGGAAGGCAACAGACGGGTCTGACATGGATTGGACGAACCACTGAA
TTGCCGCATTGCAGAGATATTGTATTTAAGTGCCTAGCTCGATACATAAACGGGTCTCTCTGGTTAGACC
AGATCTGAGCCTGGGAGCTCTCTGGCTAACTAGGGAACCCACTGCTTAAGCCTCAATAAAGCTTGCCTTG
AGTGCTTCAAGTAGTGTGTGCCCGTCTGTTGTGTGACTCTGGTAACTAGAGATCCCTCAGACCCTTTTAG
TCAGTGTGGAAAATCTCTAGCAGTGGCGCCCGAACAGGGACTTGAAAGCGAAAGGGAAACCAGAGGAGCT
CTCTCGACGCAGGACTCGGCTTGCTGAAGCGCGCACGGCAAGAGGCGAGGGGCGGCGACTGGTGAGTACG
CCAAAAATTTTGACTAGCGGAGGCTAGAAGGAGAGAGATGGGTGCGAGAGCGTCAGTATTAAGCGGGGGA
GAATTAGATCGCGATGGGAAAAAATTCGGTTAAGGCCAGGGGGAAAGAAAAAATATAAATTAAAACATAT
AGTATGGGCAAGCAGGGAGCTAGAACGATTCGCAGTTAATCCTGGCCTGTTAGAAACATCAGAAGGCTGT
AGACAAATACTGGGACAGCTACAACCATCCCTTCAGACAGGATCAGAAGAACTTAGATCATTATATAATA
CAGTAGCAACCCTCTATTGTGTGCATCAAAGGATAGAGATAAAAGACACCAAGGAAGCTTTAGACAAGAT
AGAGGAAGAGCAAAACAAAAGTAAGACCACCGCACAGCAAGCGGCCGCTGATCTTCAGACCTGGAGGAGG
AGATATGAGGGACAATTGGAGAAGTGAATTATATAAATATAAAGTAGTAAAAATTGAACCATTAGGAGTA
GCACCCACCAAGGCAAAGAGAAGAGTGGTGCAGAGAGAAAAAAGAGCAGTGGGAATAGGAGCTTTGTTCC
TTGGGTTCTTGGGAGCAGCAGGAAGCACTATGGGCGCAGCGTCAATGACGCTGACGGTACAGGCCAGACA
ATTATTGTCTGGTATAGTGCAGCAGCAGAACAATTTGCTGAGGGCTATTGAGGCGCAACAGCATCTGTTG
CAACTCACAGTCTGGGGCATCAAGCAGCTCCAGGCAAGAATCCTGGCTGTGGAAAGATACCTAAAGGATC
AACAGCTCCTGGGGATTTGGGGTTGCTCTGGAAAACTCATTTGCACCACTGCTGTGCCTTGGAATGCTAG
TTGGAGTAATAAATCTCTGGAACAGATTTGGAATCACACGACCTGGATGGAGTGGGACAGAGAAATTAAC
AATTACACAAGCTTAATACACTCCTTAATTGAAGAATCGCAAAACCAGCAAGAAAAGAATGAACAAGAAT
TATTGGAATTAGATAAATGGGCAAGTTTGTGGAATTGGTTTAACATAACAAATTGGCTGTGGTATATAAA
ATTATTCATAATGATAGTAGGAGGCTTGGTAGGTTTAAGAATAGTTTTTGCTGTACTTTCTATAGTGAAT
AGAGTTAGGCAGGGATATTCACCATTATCGTTTCAGACCCACCTCCCAACCCCGAGGGGACCCAGAGAGG
GCCTATTTCCCATGATTCCTTCATATTTGCATATACGATACAAGGCTGTTAGAGAGATAATTAGAATTAA
TTTGACTGTAAACACAAAGATATTAGTACAAAATACGTGACGTAGAAAGTAATAATTTCTTGGGTAGTTT
GCAGTTTTAAAATTATGTTTTAAAATGGACTATCATATGCTTACCGTAACTTGAAAGTATTTCGATTTCT
TGGCTTTATATATCTTGTGGAAAGGACGAAACACCGCCGGACTTGACGTGGAACTGGTTTTAGAGCTAGA
AATAGCAAGTTAAAATAAGGCTAGTCCGTTATCAACTTGAAAAAGTGGCACCGAGTCGGTGCTTTTTTAA
GCTTGGCGTAACTAGATCTTGAGACAAATGGCAGTATTCATCCACAATTTTAAAAGAAAAGGGGGGATTG
GGGGGTACAGTGCAGGGGAAAGAATAGTAGACATAATAGCAACAGACATACAAACTAAAGAATTACAAAA
ACAAATTACAAAAATTCAAAATTTTCGGGTTTATTACAGGGACAGCAGAGATCCACTTTGGCGCCGGCTC
GAGGGGG
Features (pLannotate 1.2.2; 29 found; start..end, strand, type, name):
     14..80      +  CDS            small t antigen (fragment): SV40 (simian virus 40) small t antigen
    106..317     +  promoter       EF-1α core promoter: core promoter for human elongation factor EF-1α
    318..1256    +  intron         EF-1α intron A: intron upstream of the start codon of human EF-1α
   1278..1877    +  CDS            PuroR (fragment): puromycin N-acetyltransferase; pac from Streptomyces; confers resistance to puromycin
   1893..2481    +  misc_feature   WPRE: woodchuck hepatitis virus posttranscriptional regulatory element
   2532..2551    +  misc_feature   cPPT/CTS (fragment): central polypurine tract and central termination sequence of HIV-1
   2553..2786    +  LTR            3' LTR (ΔU3): self-inactivating 3' long terminal repeat (LTR) from HIV-1
   2864..2985    +  polyA_signal   SV40 poly(A) signal: SV40 polyadenylation signal
   3025..3160    +  rep_origin     SV40 ori: SV40 origin of replication
   3181..3199    -  promoter       T7 promoter: promoter for bacteriophage T7 RNA polymerase
   3207..3362    +  CDS            lacZα (fragment): LacZα fragment of β-galactosidase; lacZ fragment
   3367..3795    +  rep_origin     f1 ori (sequence partly withheld): f1 bacteriophage origin of replication; arrow indicates direction of (+) strand synthesis
   3848..3952    +  promoter       AmpR promoter: bla
   3953..4813    +  CDS            AmpR: β-lactamase; bla; confers resistance to ampicillin, carbenicillin, and related antibiotics
   4984..5572    +  rep_origin     ori: high-copy-number ColE1/pMB1/pBR322/pUC origin of replication
   5755..5847    +  CDS            lacI (fragment): lac repressor; lacI; The lac repressor binds to the lac operator to inhibit transcription in E. coli. This inhibition can be relieved by adding lactose or isopropyl-β-D-thiogalactopyranoside (IPTG).
   5860..5881    +  protein_bind   CAP binding site: CAP binding activates transcription in the presence of cAMP. E. coli catabolite activator protein
   5896..5926    +  promoter       lac promoter: promoter for the E. coli lac operon
   5934..5950    +  protein_bind   lac operator: The lac repressor binds to the lac operator to inhibit transcription in E. coli. This inhibition can be relieved by adding lactose or isopropyl-β-D-thiogalactopyranoside (IPTG). lac repressor encoded by lacI
   5995..6013    +  promoter       T3 promoter: promoter for bacteriophage T3 RNA polymerase
   6041..6267    +  promoter       RSV promoter: Rous sarcoma virus enhancer/promoter
   6268..6448    +  LTR            5' LTR (truncated): truncated 5' long terminal repeat (LTR) from HIV-1
   6495..6620    +  misc_feature   HIV-1 Ψ: packaging signal of human immunodeficiency virus type 1
   6604..6967    +  CDS            HIV-1 gag (fragment): gag protein from human immunodeficiency virus 1; gag
   7113..7346    +  misc_feature   RRE: The Rev response element (RRE) of HIV-1 allows for Rev-dependent mRNA export from the nucleus to the cytoplasm.
   7723..7749    +  CDS            Rev (fragment): human immunodeficiency virus 1 (HIV-1) Rev protein; rev; enhances nuclear export of unspliced and incompletely spliced viral mRNAs
   7753..7993    +  promoter       U6 promoter: RNA polymerase III promoter for human U6 snRNA
   8023..8098    +  misc_RNA       gRNA scaffold: guide RNA scaffold for the Streptococcus pyogenes CRISPR/Cas9 system
   8154..8271    +  misc_feature   cPPT/CTS: central polypurine tract and central termination sequence of HIV-1
