[The description below was written by a language model from this plasmid's Addgene catalogue record and pLannotate feature annotations shown in this document.]
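Description:
MAPKAPK2 gRNA (BRDN0001145417) is a third-generation lentiviral guide RNA plasmid built on the lentiGuide-Puro backbone, designed to direct Streptococcus pyogenes Cas9 to the human MAPKAPK2 gene (also known as MK2). It is maintained in E. coli through a high-copy ColE1/pUC-type origin with ampicillin resistance (β-lactamase). The backbone also carries an f1 origin, an SV40 origin and poly(A) signal, and remnants of lac and T7/T3 cloning elements.

The viral cassette begins with an RSV promoter fused to a truncated HIV-1 5' LTR, which drives Tat-independent production of the genomic RNA in packaging cells. This is followed by the Ψ packaging signal with a partial gag sequence, the Rev response element for nuclear export of the unspliced transcript, and a cPPT/CTS that aids nuclear import of the reverse-transcribed genome. The cassette ends in a self-inactivating ΔU3 3' LTR.

Two expression units lie between the LTRs. A human U6 RNA polymerase III promoter transcribes the MAPKAPK2-specific spacer joined to the Cas9 gRNA scaffold. An EF-1α core promoter with its intron A drives puromycin N-acetyltransferase for selection of transduced mammalian cells, and a WPRE enhances transcript expression.

The plasmid does not encode Cas9, so it must be paired with a separate Cas9 vector or used in cells that already express the nuclease. The guide was designed against two MAPKAPK2 reference transcripts and belongs to a human kinome gRNA collection, so it suits individual knockout of this kinase or use alongside related guides in loss-of-function studies.
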