Addgene plasmid #77209: MAPKAPK2 gRNA (BRDN0001145417)
Purpose: 3rd generation lentiviral gRNA plasmid targeting human MAPKAPK2
Depositing lab: John Doench & David Root. Depositing organization: Broad Institute. Publication: Optimized sgRNA design to maximize activity and minimize off-target effects of CRISPR-Cas9. Doench JG, Fusi N, Sullender M, Hegde M, Vaimberg EW, Donovan KF, Smith I, Tothova Z, Wilen C, Orchard R, Virgin HW, Listgarten J, Root DE. Nat Biotechnol. 2016 Jan 18. doi: 10.1038/nbt.3437. PubMed 26780180.
Backbone
  Vector backbone: lentiGuide-Puro
  Backbone manufacturer: Zhang Lab (Addgene plasmid # 52963)
  Vector type: Mammalian Expression, Lentiviral, CRISPR
  Selectable markers: Puromycin
Growth in bacteria
  Bacterial resistance: Ampicillin, 100 μg/mL
  Growth temperature: 37°C
  Growth strain: DH5alpha
  Copy number: High Copy
Gene/Insert
  Gene/Insert name: MAPKAPK2 (alt names: MAPKAPK2; NM_004759.4)
  gRNA/shRNA sequence: CCGGACTTGACGTGGAACTG
  Species: H. sapiens (human)
  Entrez Gene: MAPKAPK2 (a.k.a. MAPKAP-K2, MK-2, MK2)
  Promoter: hU6
  Cloning method: Unknown
  Sequencing primers: 5′ U6-F; 3′ pS2-R
Terms and licenses: Academic/Nonprofit Terms; Industry Terms: Not Available to Industry
Depositor comments: The gRNA was designed to target the following Genbank reference sequence(s): NM_004759.4,NM_032960.3. Note that this plasmid does NOT contain Cas9. It should be used in conjunction with lentiCas9-Blast (Addgene #52962) or otherwise with cell lines already expressing Cas9. Browse the full kinome gRNA library at http://www.addgene.org/pooled-library/broadgpp-human-kinome/ or visit http://www.broadinstitute.org/rnai/public/ for detailed protocols and information.
How to cite: MAPKAPK2 gRNA (BRDN0001145417) was a gift from John Doench & David Root (Addgene plasmid # 77209 ; http://n2t.net/addgene:77209 ; RRID:Addgene_77209)
