>Addgene plasmid #77209 | MAPKAPK2 gRNA (BRDN0001145417) | depositor partial sequence | sequence record 144669 | Target Sequence
CCGGACTTGACGTGGAACTG
