>Addgene plasmid #77209 | MAPKAPK2 gRNA (BRDN0001145417) | addgene partial sequence | sequence record 187321 | hU6-F
TAGAAAGTAATAATTTCTTGGGTAGTTTGCACNTTTAAAATTATGTTTTAAAATGGACTATCATATGCTT
ACCGTAACTTGAAAGTATTTCGATTTCTTGGCTTTATATATCTTGTGGAAAGGACGAAACACCGCCGGAC
TTGACGTGGAACTGGTTTTAGAGCTAGAAATAGCAAGTTAAAATAAGGCTAGTCCGTTATCAACTTGAAA
AAGTGGCACCGAGTCGGTGCTTTTTTAAGCTTGGCGTAACTAGATCTTGAGACAAATGGCAGTATTCATC
CACAATTTTAAAAGAAAAGGGGGGATTGGGGGGTACAGTGCAGGGGAAAGAATAGTAGACATAATAGCAA
CAGACATACAAACTAAAGAATTACAAAAACAAATTACAAAAATTCAAAATTTTCGGGTTTATTACAGGGA
CAGCAGAGATCCACTTTGGCGCCGGCTCGAGGGGGCCCGGGTGCAAAGATGGATAAAGTTTTAAACAGAG
AGGAATCTTTGCAGCTAATGGACCTTCTAGGTCTTGAAAGGAGTGGGAATTGGCTCCGGTGCCCGTCAGT
GGGGCAGAGC
